Addgene plasmid #37208: ZO-1 shRNA 2968
Depositing lab: James Anderson & Alan Fanning. Depositing organization: University of North Carolina at Chapel Hill. Publication: ZO-1 stabilizes the tight junction solute barrier through coupling to the perijunctional cytoskeleton. Van Itallie CM, Fanning AS, Bridges A, Anderson JM. Mol Biol Cell. 2009 Sep;20(17):3930-40. Epub 2009 Jul 15. 10.1091/mbc.e09-04-0320 PubMed 19605556.
Backbone
  Vector backbone: pSUPER
  Backbone size w/o insert (bp): 3176
  Total vector size (bp): 3200
  Vector type: Mammalian Expression, RNAi
Growth in bacteria
  Bacterial resistance: Ampicillin, 100 μg/mL
  Growth temperature: 37°C
  Growth strain: DH5alpha
  Copy number: Unknown
Gene/Insert
  Gene/Insert name: dog ZO-1 shRNA (alt name: ZO-1)
  gRNA/shRNA sequence: CAGCAAAGGTGTATAGAAA
  Species: canine
  Entrez Gene: TJP1 (a.k.a. ZO-1, ZO1)
  Cloning method: Restriction Enzyme; 5′ cloning site BglII (unknown if destroyed); 3′ cloning site HindIII (unknown if destroyed)
  Sequencing primers: 5′ T7; 3′ T3
Terms and licenses: Academic/Nonprofit Terms; Industry Terms: Not Available to Industry
How to cite: ZO-1 shRNA 2968 was a gift from James Anderson & Alan Fanning (Addgene plasmid # 37208 ; http://n2t.net/addgene:37208 ; RRID:Addgene_37208)
