[The description below was written by a language model from this plasmid's Addgene catalogue record.]
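Description:
ZO-1 shRNA 2968 is a mammalian RNA interference plasmid built on the pSUPER backbone, carrying a short hairpin RNA directed against canine ZO-1 (zonula occludens-1, the product of the TJP1 gene). The construct is small, about 3.2 kb in total, with the hairpin-encoding insert adding only a few dozen base pairs to the 3176 bp backbone. It is propagated in standard E. coli cloning strains under ampicillin selection. The copy number is listed as unknown, and the record names no origin of replication or mammalian selection marker.

The hairpin oligonucleotide was inserted by restriction cloning between the BglII and HindIII sites, which is the conventional position for shRNA cassettes in pSUPER. The record does not state the promoter. In the standard pSUPER design, however, these sites lie immediately downstream of the RNA polymerase III H1 promoter, which drives a short transcript that folds into a stem-loop and is processed by the cellular RNAi machinery into an siRNA with a 19-nucleotide targeting sequence. It is not recorded whether the cloning sites survived ligation. T7 and T3 primer sites flank the insert region and allow sequence verification of the hairpin.

Because the target sequence is designed against dog ZO-1, the plasmid is suited to knockdown in canine cells after transfection. The associated publication concerns the role of ZO-1 in stabilising the tight junction solute barrier through its link to the perijunctional cytoskeleton, so the construct serves to deplete this scaffold protein in studies of epithelial barrier function. No feature table was supplied, so the element layout beyond the catalogue fields cannot be confirmed.
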