>Addgene plasmid #37208 | ZO-1 shRNA 2968 | addgene partial sequence | sequence record 52000 | T7 5'-TAATACGACTCACTATAGGG-3'
GCGCTCTGACTAGTGGATCCCCCGGGCTGCAGGAATTCGAACGCTGACGTCATCAACCCGCTCCAAGGAA
TCGCGGGCCCAGTGTCACTAGGCGGGAACACCCAGCGCGCGTGCGCCCTGGCAGGAAGATGGCTGTGAGG
GACAGGGGAGTGGCGCCCTGCAATATTTGCATGTCGCTATGTGTTCTGGGAAATCACCATAAACGTGAAA
TGTCTTTGGATTTGGGAATCTTATAAGTTCTGTATGAGACCACAGATCCCCCAGCAAAGGTGTATAGAAA
TTCAAGAGATTTCTATACACCTTTGCTGTTTTTGGAAAAGCTTATCGATACCGTCGACCTCGAGGGGGGG
CCCGGTACCAGCTTTTGTTCCCTTTAGTGAGGGTTAATTTCGAGCTTGGCGTAATCATGGTCATAGCTGT
TTCCTGTGTGAAATTGTTATCCGCTCACAATTCCACACAACATACGAGCCGGAAGCATAAAGTGTAAAGC
CTGGGGTGCCTAATGAGTGAGCTAACTCACATTAATTGCGTTGCGCTCACTGCCCGCTTTCCAGTCGGGA
AACCTGTCGTGCCAGCTGCATTAATGAATCGGCCAACGCGCGGGGAGAGGCGGTTTGCGTATTGGGCGCT
CTTCCGCTTCCTCGCTCACTGACTCGCTGCGCTCGGTCGTTCGGCTGCGGCGAGCGGTATCAGCTCACTC
AAAGGCGGTAATACGGTTATCCACAGAATCAGGGGATAACGCAGGAAAGAACATGTGAGCAAAAGGCCAG
CAAAAGGCCAGGAACCGTAAAAA
